>Addgene plasmid #125899 | 59_pAAV-ProA16-CatCh-GFP-WPRE | addgene full sequence | sequence record 257060 | Addgene NGS Result
CCTGCAGGCAGCTGCGCGCTCGCTCGCTCACTGAGGCCGCCCGGGCGTCGGGCGACCTTTGGTCGCCCGG
CCTCAGTGAGCGAGCGAGCGCGCAGAGAGGGAGTGGCCAACTCCATCACTAGGGGTTCCTGCGGCCGCAC
GCGTCTTAGGCTGCATTAACAATGTGTCGTGTCCAGACTGGGGGAAATAATAGGTCTATTGTACTGGCTT
GGTCAGGCCATATCTGGAATCTTGCGTTGCTACACTGACAGACTGGAATCGGGCCAGGAGGGGAACTAGC
CCAGCCTCAGCTCCTGAGTCCTTGTGCGCGAAATGTTTCCTGTACAACTTCTTGTCTTATCCCCCAGACA
ACGCTATTAGGTAGGTCCCTATTTTGTACACAAGGAGGTTAATAAAGTTGTTCAGGAACAACTAGATAGC
CCGTCCATGGAGGTGCCTGGGGTTTTTCTGAATGGGCTGGCTCCTCTGGTGCTTCAGCTCACACTCACTG
TGATTTAGTGGGATATGGGAGTGAAAGAGATAGAGTTCTTATTTTCAAGGAGGGCATAATCTGGCTCGGT
TATTCAGATCACTTCTGGAATGCTGCCATTCAAAGGAGTGAAGAATTTAGGGCTGGAAGAGACTGTACAG
GACTCCATAGCTTCCCTCCTATAGTATGGAAGAGAGAGAGGGCAGTGTGACAGTGGGGACAACAGGCCTT
CTTACAGTCTTCACTATTTCCCTTGGCTTGTTTCTGGACAGTGATGTGCCAGGGCACACAAGGGTGCTGT
GGCCATTGTGGAGGAGTCAGATCTCAATAGCTCTTCCCTGCAATCTGAACTAAGAGGAGGGGAAAAAAAA
AAAGCTTGACACTGAGAAACACAGGTCCTGTGTGAGCGGTCTCTGAGAGTCTAAGCAGTAACTTCACTGA
AGAGGGAGAGCTGGACTTGACCCAGGCTCCTGGGGATCTGTGAAGGCTGGAGTGCCATTAGCAGAGGTGG
AAGGAAAGGCAGCAAAGACCGTTCTCTGCTGGCACCTATGCCTGGCCTCTGTTTAGATGATGACGGTCCT
CCCTTCTTTCAAGGACCACATTCCTCTGCATGCTCTTTCTCAAAGCTTTTCTTTTCTCTTCTCTCTTTTC
TTTTCTTTTCTTTTCTTTTCTTTTCTTTTCTTTTCTTTTCTTTTCTTTTCTTTTCTTTTCGACACAGAGG
GCTGCTGGCGTCTTGTATCTCCCAGGGCTTCCTGTCTGGGAGCACAGACATAGCTCAGCCTTCTGTAATT
TATGCTGAGGGGCAGAGCAGGAGAGTTATGAGTAAAGACTTTGGAACTGGACAAAACCTTTCTGGCCTGT
CTGTGTCGCAACAGCTGTTCTTCTTGTGTCCCCCTTTCCTGGGTTGTAAAATGGGGATAATAATAGTACC
ACCCTCAGATGGCGTTCATAAGCACCCAGTGAGGTCATGTTAAGCCTGTTAGAAAGCTACCCATAAACGG
CTGCTGTGGCCATGGCTCCTTCTTAGAACTTGCGAGTTCCCCTGCCTGGAAGCGGTAGCCACTGGACTTG
GTAATTTTTCTGTCCCATTGAAAAAGGCCCCTACTTTTCAAAGGGAGGAAGAGGAAATTGTCGATCTTGA
GACACGAGGGACATTGATAATGAAAGTTACAGCCCATGGCCTCAGGTTTGGGGGAGGGGAGAAGCCACCT
GACTCCGGATTTTAAAAGGAGCTGATGGGGATTCAGAAGTCAAGGGCCACAGGCTCTACTCAGGGAAAAC
TCACTCTGGGGGACCTCGGACAGGTCACTTTCAGCCTGGGACTTCAGTTTCCTCGGGCGAGTCAGGTGGG
TTTCTCAGCTTTGCTTAGGTAGTTAGGAGCACGCGGTGTGGGTTGCCGGCTTTGAGAACGTGGCTGAGCA
GCGAGGCTCCGCCAGCCGAGATGGGCAGGCGCGTGCAGGGATTGGCTGGAGGCGCAGGCCCGAACCTTTA
AGAGGCGCGGAGGGGACGTGCTAGGGAGTTTTCATCGCCGGCGTTCCTGGTTTGCTAAGTGCTAGCGAAC
GTAGTAGTGGCTGGGGCTGCGCCTAGGATCGGAGCCACAGGCGAGTGCCGGCCGGCAGAACACAAGAGCA
TCCCGGCGTCCCGGTCCCACGCGGCGTGGCCCGCGGGTCGGATCCGCCACCATGGATTATGGAGGCGCCC
TGAGTGCCGTTGGGCGCGAGCTGCTATTTGTAACGAACCCAGTAGTCGTCAATGGCTCTGTACTTGTGCC
TGAGGACCAGTGTTACTGCGCGGGCTGGATTGAGTCGCGTGGCACAAACGGTGCCCAAACGGCGTCGAAC
GTGCTGCAATGGCTTGCTGCTGGCTTCTCCATCCTACTGCTTATGTTTTACGCCTACCAAACATGGAAGT
CAACCTGCGGCTGGGAGGAGATCTATGTGTGCGCTATCGAGATGGTCAAGGTGATTCTCGAGTTCTTCTT
CGAGTTTAAGAACCCGTCCATGCTGTATCTAGCCACAGGCCACCGCGTCCAGTGGTTGCGTTACGCCGAG
TGGCTTCTCACCTGCCCGGTCATTTGCATTCACCTGTCAAACCTGACGGGCTTGTCCAACGACTACAGCA
GGCGCACCATGGGTCTGCTTGTGTCTGATATTGGCACAATTGTGTGGGGCGCCACTTCCGCCATGGCCAC
CGGATACGTCAAGGTCATCTTCTTCTGCCTGGGTCTGTGTTATGGTGCTAACACGTTCTTTCACGCTGCC
AAGGCCTACATCGAGGGTTACCACACCGTGCCGAAGGGCCGGTGTCGCCAGGTGGTGACTGGCATGGCTT
GGCTCTTCTTCGTATCATGGGGTATGTTCCCCATCCTGTTCATCCTCGGCCCCGAGGGCTTCGGCGTCCT
GAGCGTGTACGGCTCCACCGTCGGCCACACCATCATTGACCTGATGTCGAAGAACTGCTGGGGTCTGCTC
GGCCACTACCTGCGCGTGCTGATCCACGAGCATATCCTCATCCACGGCGACATTCGCAAGACCACCAAAT
TGAACATTGGTGGCACTGAGATTGAGGTCGAGACGCTGGTGGAGGACGAGGCCGAGGCTGGCGCGGTACC
CATGGTGAGCAAGGGCGAGGAGCTGTTCACCGGGGTGGTGCCCATCCTGGTCGAGCTGGACGGCGACGTA
AACGGCCACAAGTTCAGCGTGTCCGGCGAGGGCGAGGGCGATGCCACCTACGGCAAGCTGACCCTGAAGT
TCATCTGCACCACCGGCAAGCTGCCCGTGCCCTGGCCCACCCTCGTGACCACCCTGACCTACGGCGTGCA
GTGCTTCAGCCGCTACCCCGACCACATGAAGCAGCACGACTTCTTCAAGTCCGCCATGCCCGAAGGCTAC
GTCCAGGAGCGCACCATCTTCTTCAAGGACGACGGCAACTACAAGACCCGCGCCGAGGTGAAGTTCGAGG
GCGACACCCTGGTGAACCGCATCGAGCTGAAGGGCATCGACTTCAAGGAGGACGGCAACATCCTGGGGCA
CAAGCTGGAGTACAACTACAACAGCCACAACGTCTATATCATGGCCGACAAGCAGAAGAACGGCATCAAG
GTGAACTTCAAGATCCGCCACAACATCGAGGACGGCAGCGTGCAGCTCGCCGACCACTACCAGCAGAACA
CCCCCATCGGCGACGGCCCCGTGCTGCTGCCCGACAACCACTACCTGAGCACCCAGTCCGCCCTGAGCAA
AGACCCCAACGAGAAGCGCGATCACATGGTCCTGCTGGAGTTCGTGACCGCCGCCGGGATCACTCTCGGC
ATGGACGAGCTGTACAAGTGATAAGAATTCGATATCAAGCTTATCGATAATCAACCTCTGGATTACAAAA
TTTGTGAAAGATTGACTGGTATTCTTAACTATGTTGCTCCTTTTACGCTATGTGGATACGCTGCTTTAAT
GCCTTTGTATCATGCTATTGCTTCCCGTATGGCTTTCATTTTCTCCTCCTTGTATAAATCCTGGTTGCTG
TCTCTTTATGAGGAGTTGTGGCCCGTTGTCAGGCAACGTGGCGTGGTGTGCACTGTGTTTGCTGACGCAA
CCCCCACTGGTTGGGGCATTGCCACCACCTGTCAGCTCCTTTCCGGGACTTTCGCTTTCCCCCTCCCTAT
TGCCACGGCGGAACTCATCGCCGCCTGCCTTGCCCGCTGCTGGACAGGGGCTCGGCTGTTGGGCACTGAC
AATTCCGTGGTGTTGTCGGGGAAATCATCGTCCTTTCCTTGGCTGCTCGCCTATGTTGCCACCTGGATTC
TGCGCGGGACGTCCTTCTGCTACGTCCCTTCGGCCCTCAATCCAGCGGACCTTCCTTCCCGCGGCCTGCT
GCCGGCTCTGCGGCCTCTTCCGCGTCTTCGCCTTCGCCCTCAGACGAGTCGGATCTCCCTTTGGGCCGCC
TCCCCGCATCGATACCGAGCGCTGCTCGAGAGATCTACGGGTGGCATCCCTGTGACCCCTCCCCAGTGCC
TCTCCTGGCCCTGGAAGTTGCCACTCCAGTGCCCACCAGCCTTGTCCTAATAAAATTAAGTTGCATCATT
TTGTCTGACTAGGTGTCCTTCTATAATATTATGGGGTGGAGGGGGGTGGTATGGAGCAAGGGGCAAGTTG
GGAAGACAACCTGTAGGGCCTGCGGGGTCTATTGGGAACCAAGCTGGAGTGCAGTGGCACAATCTTGGCT
CACTGCAATCTCCGCCTCCTGGGTTCAAGCGATTCTCCTGCCTCAGCCTCCCGAGTTGTTGGGATTCCAG
GCATGCATGACCAGGCTCAGCTAATTTTTGTTTTTTTGGTAGAGACGGGGTTTCACCATATTGGCCAGGC
TGGTCTCCAACTCCTAATCTCAGGTGATCTACCCACCTTGGCCTCCCAAATTGCTGGGATTACAGGCGTG
AACCACTGCTCCCTTCCCTGTCCTTCTGATTTTGTAGGTAACCACGTGCGGACCGAGCGGCCGCAGGAAC
CCCTAGTGATGGAGTTGGCCACTCCCTCTCTGCGCGCTCGCTCGCTCACTGAGGCCGGGCGACCAAAGGT
CGCCCGACGCCCGGGCTTTGCCCGGGCGGCCTCAGTGAGCGAGCGAGCGCGCAGCTGCCTGCAGGGGCGC
CTGATGCGGTATTTTCTCCTTACGCATCTGTGCGGTATTTCACACCGCATA
[95 nt withheld, positions 5162-5256]
T
[46 nt withheld, positions 5258-5303]
C
[141 nt withheld, positions 5305-5445]
CCTTTGACGTTGGAGTCCACGTTCTTT
[37 nt withheld, positions 5473-5509]
ACTCTATCTCGGGCTATTCTTTTGATTTATAAGGGATTTTGCCGATTTCGGTCTATTGGTTAAAAAATGA
GCTGATTTAACAAAAATTTAACGCGAATTTTAACAAAATATTAACGTTTACAATTTTATGGTGCACTCTC
AGTACAATCTGCTCTGATGCCGCATAGTTAAGCCAGCCCCGACACCCGCCAACACCCGCTGACGCGCCCT
GACGGGCTTGTCTGCTCCCGGCATCCGCTTACAGACAAGCTGTGACCGTCTCCGGGAGCTGCATGTGTCA
GAGGTTTTCACCGTCATCACCGAAACGCGCGAGACGAAAGGGCCTCGTGATACGCCTATTTTTATAGGTT
AATGTCATGATAATAATGGTTTCTTAGACGTCAGGTGGCACTTTTCGGGGAAATGTGCGCGGAACCCCTA
TTTGTTTATTTTTCTAAATACATTCAAATATGTATCCGCTCATGAGACAATAACCCTGATAAATGCTTCA
ATAATATTGAAAAAGGAAGAGTATGAGTATTCAACATTTCCGTGTCGCCCTTATTCCCTTTTTTGCGGCA
TTTTGCCTTCCTGTTTTTGCTCACCCAGAAACGCTGGTGAAAGTAAAAGATGCTGAAGATCAGTTGGGTG
CACGAGTGGGTTACATCGAACTGGATCTCAACAGCGGTAAGATCCTTGAGAGTTTTCGCCCCGAAGAACG
TTTTCCAATGATGAGCACTTTTAAAGTTCTGCTATGTGGCGCGGTATTATCCCGTATTGACGCCGGGCAA
GAGCAACTCGGTCGCCGCATACACTATTCTCAGAATGACTTGGTTGAGTACTCACCAGTCACAGAAAAGC
ATCTTACGGATGGCATGACAGTAAGAGAATTATGCAGTGCTGCCATAACCATGAGTGATAACACTGCGGC
CAACTTACTTCTGACAACGATCGGAGGACCGAAGGAGCTAACCGCTTTTTTGCACAACATGGGGGATCAT
GTAACTCGCCTTGATCGTTGGGAACCGGAGCTGAATGAAGCCATACCAAACGACGAGCGTGACACCACGA
TGCCTGTAGCAATGGCAACAACGTTGCGCAAACTATTAACTGGCGAACTACTTACTCTAGCTTCCCGGCA
ACAATTAATAGACTGGATGGAGGCGGATAAAGTTGCAGGACCACTTCTGCGCTCGGCCCTTCCGGCTGGC
TGGTTTATTGCTGATAAATCTGGAGCCGGTGAGCGTGGGTCTCGCGGTATCATTGCAGCACTGGGGCCAG
ATGGTAAGCCCTCCCGTATCGTAGTTATCTACACGACGGGGAGTCAGGCAACTATGGATGAACGAAATAG
ACAGATCGCTGAGATAGGTGCCTCACTGATTAAGCATTGGTAACTGTCAGACCAAGTTTACTCATATATA
CTTTAGATTGATTTAAAACTTCATTTTTAATTTAAAAGGATCTAGGTGAAGATCCTTTTTGATAATCTCA
TGACCAAAATCCCTTAACGTGAGTTTTCGTTCCACTGAGCGTCAGACCCCGTAGAAAAGATCAAAGGATC
TTCTTGAGATCCTTTTTTTCTGCGCGTAATCTGCTGCTTGCAAACAAAAAAACCACCGCTACCAGCGGTG
GTTTGTTTGCCGGATCAAGAGCTACCAACTCTTTTTCCGAAGGTAACTGGCTTCAGCAGAGCGCAGATAC
CAAATACTGTTCTTCTAGTGTAGCCGTAGTTAGGCCACCACTTCAAGAACTCTGTAGCACCGCCTACATA
CCTCGCTCTGCTAATCCTGTTACCAGTGGCTGCTGCCAGTGGCGATAAGTCGTGTCTTACCGGGTTGGAC
TCAAGACGATAGTTACCGGATAAGGCGCAGCGGTCGGGCTGAACGGGGGGTTCGTGCACACAGCCCAGCT
TGGAGCGAACGACCTACACCGAACTGAGATACCTACAGCGTGAGCTATGAGAAAGCGCCACGCTTCCCGA
AGGGAGAAAGGCGGACAGGTATCCGGTAAGCGGCAGGGTCGGAACAGGAGAGCGCACGAGGGAGCTTCCA
GGGGGAAACGCCTGGTATCTTTATAGTCCTGTCGGGTTTCGCCACCTCTGACTTGAGCGTCGATTTTTGT
GATGCTCGTCAGGGGGGCGGAGCCTATGGAAAAACGCCAGCAACGCGGCCTTTTTACGGTTCCTGGCCTT
TTGCTGGCCTTTTGCTCACATGT
Features (pLannotate 1.2.2; 17 found; start..end, strand, type, name):
     12..39      +  repeat_region  AAV2 ITR (fragment): inverted terminal repeat of adeno-associated virus serotype 2 inverted
     68..95      +  repeat_region  AAV2 ITR (fragment): inverted terminal repeat of adeno-associated virus serotype 2 inverted
   1118..1141    +  promoter       ADH1 promoter (fragment): S. cerevisiae ADH1; promoter for alcohol dehydrogenase 1
   1143..1166    +  promoter       ADH1 promoter (fragment): S. cerevisiae ADH1; promoter for alcohol dehydrogenase 1
   2152..3077    +  CDS            ChR2 (fragment): N-terminal fragment of channelrhodopsin-2 from the alga Chlamydomonas reinhardtii (Nagel et al., 2003) blue light-activated cation channel
   3082..3798    +  CDS            EGFP: EGFP is a basic (constitutively fluorescent) green fluorescent protein published in 1996, derived from Aequorea victoria. It is reported to be a rapidly-maturing weak dimer with moderate acid sensitivity.
   3805..3829    +  misc_feature   MCS (fragment): pBluescript multiple cloning site
   3829..4417    +  misc_feature   WPRE: woodchuck hepatitis virus posttranscriptional regulatory element
   4449..4925    +  polyA_signal   hGH poly(A) signal: human growth hormone polyadenylation signal
   4965..5105    +  repeat_region  AAV2 ITR: inverted terminal repeat of adeno-associated virus serotype 2 inverted
   5110..5161    -  misc_feature   bom (fragment): basis of mobility region from pBR322
   5180..5635    +  rep_origin     f1 ori (sequence partly withheld): f1 bacteriophage origin of replication; arrow indicates direction of (+) strand synthesis
   5636..5685    -  misc_feature   bom (fragment): basis of mobility region from pBR322
   5787..5822    -  CDS            rop (fragment): Rop protein, which maintains plasmids at low copy number; rop
   5917..6021    +  promoter       AmpR promoter: bla
   6022..6882    +  CDS            AmpR: β-lactamase; bla; confers resistance to ampicillin, carbenicillin, and related antibiotics
   7053..7641    +  rep_origin     ori: high-copy-number ColE1/pMB1/pBR322/pUC origin of replication
