[The description below was written by a language model from this plasmid's Addgene catalogue record and pLannotate feature annotations shown in this document.]
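Description:
59_pAAV-ProA16-CatCh-GFP-WPRE is an adeno-associated virus transfer plasmid built on a pAAV backbone, about 7.7 kb in the sequenced record. It is maintained in bacteria as a high-copy plasmid through a ColE1/pUC-type origin and selected with ampicillin via the β-lactamase gene and its promoter; an f1 phage origin is also present. The expression cassette is bounded by AAV2 inverted terminal repeats, which are the cis elements needed for replication and packaging of the intervening DNA into AAV particles. The 3′ ITR is annotated in full, whereas the 5′ ITR appears only as short fragments in the generated feature table, as often happens with sequencing and annotation of these repetitive hairpin regions.

The payload is CatCh-GFP, a synthetic fusion of the L132C mutant of channelrhodopsin-2, a blue-light-gated cation channel from Chlamydomonas reinhardtii, to EGFP, so that expressing cells can both be driven optogenetically and identified by green fluorescence. Expression is controlled by ProA16, one of a series of synthetic promoters. The feature table does not annotate it as such, but the roughly 2 kb stretch between the 5′ ITR and the ChR2 coding sequence is where it would lie; the tiny yeast ADH1 promoter matches there are probably incidental similarities. Downstream, a WPRE enhances transcript stability and expression, followed by the human growth hormone polyadenylation signal. The stated purpose is targeting expression to neuronal and glial cell types in the retina of mice, non-human primates and humans. The record does not state which cell type ProA16 favours.
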