Addgene plasmid #125899: 59_pAAV-ProA16-CatCh-GFP-WPRE
Purpose: Targeting expression to neuronal and glial cell types in mice, non-human primates, and human retina
Depositing lab: Botond Roska. Depositing organization: Friedrich Miescher Institute for Biomedical Research. Publication: Targeting neuronal and glial cell types with synthetic promoter AAVs in mice, non-human primates and humans. Juttner J, Szabo A, Gross-Scherf B, Morikawa RK, Rompani SB, Hantz P, Szikra T, Esposti F, Cowan CS, Bharioke A, Patino-Alvarez CP, Keles O, Kusnyerik A, Azoulay T, Hartl D, Krebs AR, Schubeler D, Hajdu RI, Lukats A, Nemeth J, Nagy ZZ, Wu KC, Wu RH, Xiang L, Fang XL, Jin ZB, Goldblum D, Hasler PW, Scholl HPN, Krol J, Roska B. Nat Neurosci. 2019 Jul 8. pii: 10.1038/s41593-019-0431-2. doi: 10.1038/s41593-019-0431-2. PubMed 31285614.
Backbone
  Vector backbone: pAAV
  Vector type: AAV
Growth in bacteria
  Bacterial resistance: Ampicillin, 100 μg/mL
  Growth temperature: 37°C
  Growth strain: NEB Stable
  Copy number: High Copy
Gene/Insert
  Gene/Insert name: CatCh-GFP (alt name: ChR2(L132C)-EGFP)
  Species: Synthetic
  Promoter: ProA16
  Cloning method: Restriction Enzyme; 5′ cloning site Unknown (unknown if destroyed); 3′ cloning site Unknown (unknown if destroyed)
Terms and licenses: Academic/Nonprofit Terms; Industry Terms: Not Available to Industry
Depositor comments: Please visit https://www.biorxiv.org/content/early/2018/10/04/434720.full.pdf for BioRxiv preprint
How to cite: 59_pAAV-ProA16-CatCh-GFP-WPRE was a gift from Botond Roska (Addgene plasmid # 125899 ; http://n2t.net/addgene:125899 ; RRID:Addgene_125899)
